>Addgene plasmid #64238 | pTet-IRES-EGFP | depositor full sequence | sequence record 107696 | pTIE
TTGGAAGGGCTAATTCACTCCCAAAGAAGACAAGATATCCTTGATCTGTGGATCTACCACACACAAGGCT
ACTTCCCTGATTAGCAGAACTACACACCAGGGCCAGGGGTCAGATATCCACTGACCTTTGGATGGTGCTA
CAAGCTAGTACCAGTTGAGCCAGATAAGGTAGAAGAGGCCAATAAAGGAGAGAACACCAGCTTGTTACAC
CCTGTGAGCCTGCATGGGATGGATGACCCGGAGAGAGAAGTGTTAGAGTGGAGGTTTGACAGCCGCCTAG
CATTTCATCACGTGGCCCGAGAGCTGCATCCGGAGTACTTCAAGAACTGCTGATATCGAGCTTGCTACAA
GGGACTTTCCGCTGGGGACTTTCCAGGGAGGCGTGGCCTGGGCGGGACTGGGGAGTGGCGAGCCCTCAGA
TCCTGCATATAAGCAGCTGCTTTTTGCCTGTACTGGGTCTCTCTGGTTAGACCAGATCTGAGCCTGGGAG
CTCTCTGGCTAACTAGGGAACCCACTGCTTAAGCCTCAATAAAGCTTGCCTTGAGTGCTTCAAGTAGTGT
GTGCCCGTCTGTTGTGTGACTCTGGTAACTAGAGATCCCTCAGACCCTTTTAGTCAGTGTGGAAAATCTC
TAGCAGTGGCGCCCGAACAGGGACTTGAAAGCGAAAGGGAAACCAGAGGAGCTCTCTCGACGCAGGACTC
GGCTTGCTGAAGCGCGCACGGCAAGAGGCGAGGGGCGGCGACTGGTGAGTACGCCAAAAATTTTGACTAG
CGGAGGCTAGAAGGAGAGAGATGGGTGCGAGAGCGTCAGTATTAAGCGGGGGAGAATTAGATCGCGATGG
GAAAAAATTCGGTTAAGGCCAGGGGGAAAGAAAAAATATAAATTAAAACATATAGTATGGGCAAGCAGGG
AGCTAGAACGATTCGCAGTTAATCCTGGCCTGTTAGAAACATCAGAAGGCTGTAGACAAATACTGGGACA
GCTACAACCATCCCTTCAGACAGGATCAGAAGAACTTAGATCATTATATAATACAGTAGCAACCCTCTAT
TGTGTGCATCAAAGGATAGAGATAAAAGACACCAAGGAAGCTTTAGACAAGATAGAGGAAGAGCAAAACA
AAAGTAAGACCACCGCACAGCAAGCGGCCGCTGATCTTCAGACCTGGAGGAGGAGATATGAGGGACAATT
GGAGAAGTGAATTATATAAATATAAAGTAGTAAAAATTGAACCATTAGGAGTAGCACCCACCAAGGCAAA
GAGAAGAGTGGTGCAGAGAGAAAAAAGAGCAGTGGGAATAGGAGCTTTGTTCCTTGGGTTCTTGGGAGCA
GCAGGAAGCACTATGGGCGCAGCGTCAATGACGCTGACGGTACAGGCCAGACAATTATTGTCTGGTATAG
TGCAGCAGCAGAACAATTTGCTGAGGGCTATTGAGGCGCAACAGCATCTGTTGCAACTCACAGTCTGGGG
CATCAAGCAGCTCCAGGCAAGAATCCTGGCTGTGGAAAGATACCTAAAGGATCAACAGCTCCTGGGGATT
TGGGGTTGCTCTGGAAAACTCATTTGCACCACTGCTGTGCCTTGGAATGCTAGTTGGAGTAATAAATCTC
TGGAACAGATTTGGAATCACACGACCTGGATGGAGTGGGACAGAGAAATTAACAATTACACAAGCTTAAT
ACACTCCTTAATTGAAGAATCGCAAAACCAGCAAGAAAAGAATGAACAAGAATTATTGGAATTAGATAAA
TGGGCAAGTTTGTGGAATTGGTTTAACATAACAAATTGGCTGTGGTATATAAAATTATTCATAATGATAG
TAGGAGGCTTGGTAGGTTTAAGAATAGTTTTTGCTGTACTTTCTATAGTGAATAGAGTTAGGCAGGGATA
TTCACCATTATCGTTTCAGACCCACCTCCCAACCCCGAGGGGACCCGACAGGCCCGAAGGAATAGAAGAA
GAAGGTGGAGAGAGAGACAGAGACAGATCCATTCGATTAGTGAACGGATCTCGACGGTATCGATCACGAG
ACTAGCCTCGACCATCGCTAGAGTCGAGTTTACCACTCCCTATCAGTGATAGAGAAAAGTGAAAGTCGAG
TTTACCACTCCCTATCAGTGATAGAGAAAAGTGAAAGTCGAGTTTACCACTCCCTATCAGTGATAGAGAA
AAGTGAAAGTCGAGTTTACCACTCCCTATCAGTGATAGAGAAAAGTGAAAGTCGAGTTTACCACTCCCTA
TCAGTGATAGAGAAAAGTGAAAGTCGAGTTTACCACTCCCTATCAGTGATAGAGAAAAGTGAAAGTCGAG
TTTACCACTCCCTATCAGTGATAGAGAAAAGTGAAAGTCGAGCTCGGTACCCGGGTCGAGGTAGGCGTGT
ACGGTGGGAGGCCTATATAAGCAGAGCTCGTTTAGTGAACCGTCAGATCGCCTGGAGACGCCATCCACGC
TGTTTTGACCTCCATAGAAGACACCGGGACCGATCCAGCCTCCGCGGCCCCGAATTGTGAGATCTCAACC
GGTTTAGGCGGCCGCTTCTGCTAGCTAATTCGAGCTCGGTACCCGGGGATCCTCTAGAATCTCGACGGTA
TCGGTTAACTTTTAAAAGAAAAGGGGGGATTGGGGGGTACAGTGCAGGGGAAAGAATAGTAGACATAATA
GCAACAGACATACAAACTAAAGAATTACAAAAACAAATTACAAAAATTCAAAATTTTATCGATCACGAGA
CTAGCCTCGAGGTTTAAACTACGGGCTGCAGGAATTCCGCCCCCCCCCCCCTAACGTTACTGGCCGAAGC
CGCTTGGAATAAGGCCGGTGTGCGTTTGTCTATATGTTATTTTCCACCATATTGCCGTCTTTTGGCAATG
TGAGGGCCCGGAAACCTGGCCCTGTCTTCTTGACGAGCATTCCTAGGGGTCTTTCCCCTCTCGCCAAAGG
AATGCAAGGTCTGTTGAATGTCGTGAAGGAAGCAGTTCCTCTGGAAGCTTCTTGAAGACAAACAACGTCT
GTAGCGACCCTTTGCAGGCAGCGGAACCCCCCACCTGGCGACAGGTGCCTCTGCGGCCAAAAGCCACGTG
TATAAGATACACCTGCAAAGGCGGCACAACCCCAGTGCCACGTTGTGAGTTGGATAGTTGTGGAAAGAGT
CAAATGGCTCTCCTCAAGCGTATTCAACAAGGGGCTGAAGGATGCCCAGAAGGTACCCCATTGTATGGGA
TCTGATCTGGGGCCTCGGTGCACATGCTTTACATGTGTTTAGTCGAGGTTAAAAAACGTCTAGGCCCCCC
GAACCACGGGGACGTGGTTTTCCTTTGAAAAACACGATGATAATACCATGGTGAGCAAGGGCGAGGAGCT
GTTCACCGGGGTGGTGCCCATCCTGGTCGAGCTGGACGGCGACGTAAACGGCCACAAGTTCAGCGTGTCC
GGCGAGGGCGAGGGCGATGCCACCTACGGCAAGCTGACCCTGAAGTTCATCTGCACCACCGGCAAGCTGC
CCGTGCCCTGGCCCACCCTCGTGACCACCCTGACCTACGGCGTGCAGTGCTTCAGCCGCTACCCCGACCA
CATGAAGCAGCACGACTTCTTCAAGTCCGCCATGCCCGAAGGCTACGTCCAGGAGCGCACCATCTTCTTC
AAGGACGACGGCAACTACAAGACCCGCGCCGAGGTGAAGTTCGAGGGCGACACCCTGGTGAACCGCATCG
AGCTGAAGGGCATCGACTTCAAGGAGGACGGCAACATCCTGGGGCACAAGCTGGAGTACAACTACAACAG
CCACAACGTCTATATCATGGCCGACAAGCAGAAGAACGGCATCAAGGTGAACTTCAAGATCCGCCACAAC
ATCGAGGACGGCAGCGTGCAGCTCGCCGACCACTACCAGCAGAACACCCCCATCGGCGACGGCCCCGTGC
TGCTGCCCGACAACCACTACCTGAGCACCCAGTCCGCCCTGAGCAAAGACCCCAACGAGAAGCGCGATCA
CATGGTCCTGCTGGAGTTCGTGACCGCCGCCGGGATCACTCTCGGCATGGACGAGCTGTACAAGTCCGGA
CTCAGATCTCGACTAGCTAGTAGCTAGCTAGCTAGTCGAGCTCAAGCTTCGAATTCGATATCAAGCTTAT
CGCGATACCGTCGACCTCGAGGGAATTCCGATAATCAACCTCTGGATTACAAAATTTGTGAAAGATTGAC
TGGTATTCTTAACTATGTTGCTCCTTTTACGCTATGTGGATACGCTGCTTTAATGCCTTTGTATCATGCT
ATTGCTTCCCGTATGGCTTTCATTTTCTCCTCCTTGTATAAATCCTGGTTGCTGTCTCTTTATGAGGAGT
TGTGGCCCGTTGTCAGGCAACGTGGCGTGGTGTGCACTGTGTTTGCTGACGCAACCCCCACTGGTTGGGG
CATTGCCACCACCTGTCAGCTCCTTTCCGGGACTTTCGCTTTCCCCCTCCCTATTGCCACGGCGGAACTC
ATCGCCGCCTGCCTTGCCCGCTGCTGGACAGGGGCTCGGCTGTTGGGCACTGACAATTCCGTGGTGTTGT
CGGGGAAGCTGACGTCCTTTCCATGGCTGCTCGCCTGTGTTGCCACCTGGATTCTGCGCGGGACGTCCTT
CTGCTACGTCCCTTCGGCCCTCAATCCAGCGGACCTTCCTTCCCGCGGCCTGCTGCCGGCTCTGCGGCCT
CTTCCGCGTCTTCGCCTTCGCCCTCAGACGAGTCGGATCTCCCTTTGGGCCGCCTCCCCGCATCGGGAAT
TCGAGCTCGGTACCTTTAAGACCAATGACTTACAAGGCAGCTGTAGATCTTAGCCACTTTTTAAAAGAAA
AGGGGGGACTGGAAGGGCTAATTCACTCCCAACGAAGACAAGATGGGATCAATTCACCATGGGAATAACT
TCGTATAGCATACATTATACGAAGTTATGCTGCTTTTTGCTTGTACTGGGTCTCTCTGGTTAGACCAGAT
CTGAGCCTGGGAGCTCTCTGGCTAACTAGGGAACCCACTGCTTAAGCCTCAATAAAGCTTGCCTTGAGTG
CTTCAAGTAGTGTGTGCCCGTCTGTTGTGTGACTCTGGTAACTAGAGATCCCTCAGACCCTTTTAGTCAG
TGTGGAAAATCTCTAGCAGCATCTAGAATTAATTCCGTGTATTCTATAGTGTCACCTAAATCGTATGTGT
ATGATACATAAGGTTATGTATTAATTGTAGCCGCGTTCTAACGACAATATGTACAAGCCTAATTGTGTAG
CATCTGGCTTACTGAAGCAGACCCTATCATCTCTCTCGTAAACTGCCGTCAGAGTCGGTTTGGTTGGACG
AACCTTCTGAGTTTCTGGTAACGCCGTCCCGCACCCGGAAATGGTCAGCGAACCAATCAGCAGGGTCATC
GCTAGCCAGATCCTCTACGCCGGACGCATCGTGGCCGGCATCACCGGCGCCACAGGTGCGGTTGCTGGCG
CCTATATCGCCGACATCACCGATGGGGAAGATCGGGCTCGCCACTTCGGGCTCATGAGCGCTTGTTTCGG
CGTGGGTATGGTGGCAGGCCCCGTGGCCGGGGGACTGTTGGGCGCCATCTCCTTGCATGCACCATTCCTT
GCGGCGGCGGTGCTCAACGGCCTCAACCTACTACTGGGCTGCTTCCTAATGCAGGAGTCGCATAAGGGAG
AGCGTCGAATGGTGCACTCTCAGTACAATCTGCTCTGATGCCGCATAGTTAAGCCAGCCCCGACACCCGC
CAACACCCGCTGACGCGCCCTGACGGGCTTGTCTGCTCCCGGCATCCGCTTACAGACAAGCTGTGACCGT
CTCCGGGAGCTGCATGTGTCAGAGGTTTTCACCGTCATCACCGAAACGCGCGAGACGAAAGGGCCTCGTG
ATACGCCTATTTTTATAGGTTAATGTCATGATAATAATGGTTTCTTAGACGTCAGGTGGCACTTTTCGGG
GAAATGTGCGCGGAACCCCTATTTGTTTATTTTTCTAAATACATTCAAATATGTATCCGCTCATGAGACA
ATAACCCTGATAAATGCTTCAATAATATTGAAAAAGGAAGAGTATGAGTATTCAACATTTCCGTGTCGCC
CTTATTCCCTTTTTTGCGGCATTTTGCCTTCCTGTTTTTGCTCACCCAGAAACGCTGGTGAAAGTAAAAG
ATGCTGAAGATCAGTTGGGTGCACGAGTGGGTTACATCGAACTGGATCTCAACAGCGGTAAGATCCTTGA
GAGTTTTCGCCCCGAAGAACGTTTTCCAATGATGAGCACTTTTAAAGTTCTGCTATGTGGCGCGGTATTA
TCCCGTATTGACGCCGGGCAAGAGCAACTCGGTCGCCGCATACACTATTCTCAGAATGACTTGGTTGAGT
ACTCACCAGTCACAGAAAAGCATCTTACGGATGGCATGACAGTAAGAGAATTATGCAGTGCTGCCATAAC
CATGAGTGATAACACTGCGGCCAACTTACTTCTGACAACGATCGGAGGACCGAAGGAGCTAACCGCTTTT
TTGCACAACATGGGGGATCATGTAACTCGCCTTGATCGTTGGGAACCGGAGCTGAATGAAGCCATACCAA
ACGACGAGCGTGACACCACGATGCCTGTAGCAATGGCAACAACGTTGCGCAAACTATTAACTGGCGAACT
ACTTACTCTAGCTTCCCGGCAACAATTAATAGACTGGATGGAGGCGGATAAAGTTGCAGGACCACTTCTG
CGCTCGGCCCTTCCGGCTGGCTGGTTTATTGCTGATAAATCTGGAGCCGGTGAGCGTGGGTCTCGCGGTA
TCATTGCAGCACTGGGGCCAGATGGTAAGCCCTCCCGTATCGTAGTTATCTACACGACGGGGAGTCAGGC
AACTATGGATGAACGAAATAGACAGATCGCTGAGATAGGTGCCTCACTGATTAAGCATTGGTAACTGTCA
GACCAAGTTTACTCATATATACTTTAGATTGATTTAAAACTTCATTTTTAATTTAAAAGGATCTAGGTGA
AGATCCTTTTTGATAATCTCATGACCAAAATCCCTTAACGTGAGTTTTCGTTCCACTGAGCGTCAGACCC
CGTAGAAAAGATCAAAGGATCTTCTTGAGATCCTTTTTTTCTGCGCGTAATCTGCTGCTTGCAAACAAAA
AAACCACCGCTACCAGCGGTGGTTTGTTTGCCGGATCAAGAGCTACCAACTCTTTTTCCGAAGGTAACTG
GCTTCAGCAGAGCGCAGATACCAAATACTGTCCTTCTAGTGTAGCCGTAGTTAGGCCACCACTTCAAGAA
CTCTGTAGCACCGCCTACATACCTCGCTCTGCTAATCCTGTTACCAGTGGCTGCTGCCAGTGGCGATAAG
TCGTGTCTTACCGGGTTGGACTCAAGACGATAGTTACCGGATAAGGCGCAGCGGTCGGGCTGAACGGGGG
GTTCGTGCACACAGCCCAGCTTGGAGCGAACGACCTACACCGAACTGAGATACCTACAGCGTGAGCATTG
AGAAAGCGCCACGCTTCCCGAAGGGAGAAAGGCGGACAGGTATCCGGTAAGCGGCAGGGTCGGAACAGGA
GAGCGCACGAGGGAGCTTCCAGGGGGAAACGCCTGGTATCTTTATAGTCCTGTCGGGTTTCGCCACCTCT
GACTTGAGCGTCGATTTTTGTGATGCTCGTCAGGGGGGCGGAGCCTATGGAAAAACGCCAGCAACGCGGC
CTTTTTACGGTTCCTGGCCTTTTGCTGGCCTTTTGCTCACATGTTCTTTCCTGCGTTATCCCCTGATTCT
GTGGATAACCGTATTACCGCCTTTGAGTGAGCTGATACCGCTCGCCGCAGCCGAACGACCGAGCGCAGCG
AGTCAGTGAGCGAGGAAGCGGAAGAGCGCCCAATACGCAAACCGCCTCTCCCCGCGCGTTGGCCGATTCA
TTAATGCAGCTGTGGAATGTGTGTCAGTTAGGGTGTGGAAAGTCCCCAGGCTCCCCAGCAGGCAGAAGTA
TGCAAAGCATGCATCTCAATTAGTCAGCAACCAGGTGTGGAAAGTCCCCAGGCTCCCCAGCAGGCAGAAG
TATGCAAAGCATGCATCTCAATTAGTCAGCAACCATAGTCCCGCCCCTAACTCCGCCCATCCCGCCCCTA
ACTCCGCCCAGTTCCGCCCATTCTCCGCCCCATGGCTGACTAATTTTTTTTATTTATGCAGAGGCCGAGG
CCGCCTCGGCCTCTGAGCTATTCCAGAAGTAGTGAGGAGGCTTTTTTGGAGGCCTAGGCTTTTGCAAAAA
GCTTGGACACAAGACAGGCTTGCGAGATATGTTTGAGAATACCACTTTATCCCGCGTCAGGGAGAGGCAG
TGCGTAAAAAGACGCGGACTCATGTGAAATACTGGTTTTTAGTGCGCCAGATCTCTATAATCTCGCGCAA
CCTATTTTCCCCTCGAACACTTTTTAAGCCGTAGATAAACAGGCTGGGACACTTCACATGAGCGAAAAAT
ACATCGTCACCTGGGACATGTTGCAGATCCATGCACGTAAACTCGCAAGCCGACTGATGCCTTCTGAACA
ATGGAAAGGCATTATTGCCGTAAGCCGTGGCGGTCTGTACCGGGTGCGTTACTGGCGCGTGAACTGGGTA
TTCGTCATGTCGATACCGTTTGTATTTCCAGCTACGATCACGACAACCAGCGCGAGCTTAAAGTGCTGAA
ACGCGCAGAAGGCGATGGCGAAGGCTTCATCGTTATTGATGACCTGGTGGATACCGGTGGTACTGCGGTT
GCGATTCGTGAAATGTATCCAAAAGCGCACTTTGTCACCATCTTCGCAAAACCGGCTGGTCGTCCGCTGG
TTGATGACTATGTTGTTGATATCCCGCAAGATACCTGGATTGAACAGCCGTGGGATATGGGCGTCGTATT
CGTCCCGCCAATCTCCGGTCGCTAATCTTTTCAACGCCTGGCACTGCCGGGCGTTGTTCTTTTTAACTTC
AGGCGGGTTACAATAGTTTCCAGTAAGTATTCTGGAGGCTGCATCCATGACACAGGCAAACCTGAGCGAA
ACCCTGTTCAAACCCCGCTTTAAACATCCTGAAACCTCGACGCTAGTCCGCCGCTTTAATCACGGCGCAC
AACCGCCTGTGCAGTCGGCCCTTGATGGTAAAACCATCCCTCACTGGTATCGCATGATTAACCGTCTGAT
GTGGATCTGGCGCGGCATTGACCCACGCGAAATCCTCGACGTCCAGGCACGTATTGTGATGAGCGATGCC
GAACGTACCGACGATGATTTATACGATACGGTGATTGGCTACCGTGGCGGCAACTGGATTTATGAGTGGG
CCCCGGATCTTTGTGAAGGAACCTTACTTCTGTGGTGTGACATAATTGGACAAACTACCTACAGAGATTT
AAAGCTCTAAGGTAAATATAAAATTTTTAAGTGTATAATGTGTTAAACTACTGATTCTAATTGTTTGTGT
ATTTTAGATTCCAACCTATGGAACTGATGAATGGGAGCAGTGGTGGAATGCCTTTAATGAGGAAAACCTG
TTTTGCTCAGAAGAAATGCCATCTAGTGATGATGAGGCTACTGCTGACTCTCAACATTCTACTCCTCCAA
AAAAGAAGAGAAAGGTAGAAGACCCCAAGGACTTTCCTTCAGAATTGCTAAGTTTTTTGAGTCATGCTGT
GTTTAGTAATAGAACTCTTGCTTGCTTTGCTATTTACACCACAAAGGAAAAAGCTGCACTGCTATACAAG
AAAATTATGGAAAAATATTCTGTAACCTTTATAAGTAGGCATAACAGTTATAATCATAACATACTGTTTT
TTCTTACTCCACACAGGCATAGAGTGTCTGCTATTAATAACTATGCTCAAAAATTGTGTACCTTTAGCTT
TTTAATTTGTAAAGGGGTTAATAAGGAATATTTGATGTATAGTGCCTTGACTAGAGATCATAATCAGCCA
TACCACATTTGTAGAGGTTTTACTTGCTTTAAAAAACCTCCCACACCTCCCCCTGAACCTGAAACATAAA
ATGAATGCAATTGTTGTTGTTAACTTGTTTATTGCAGCTTATAATGGTTACAAATAAAGCAATAGCATCA
CAAATTTCACAAATAAAGCATTTTTTTCACTGCATTCTAGTTGTGGTTTGTCCAAACTCATCAATGTATC
TTATCATGTCTGGATCAACTGGATAACTCAAGCTAACCAAAATCATCCCAAACTTCCCACCCCATACCCT
ATTACCACTGCCAATTACCTAGTGGTTTCATTTACTCTAAACCTGTGATTCCTCTGAATTATTTTCATTT
TAAAGAAATTGTATTTGTTAAATATGTACTACAAACTTAGTAG
Features (pLannotate 1.2.2; 36 found; start..end, strand, type, name):
      1..330     +  CDS            nef (fragment): NEF_HV1BR - Experimental evidence at protein level: Swiss-Prot protein existence level 1. Extracellular Nef protein targets CD4(+) T-lymphocytes for apoptosis by interacting with CXCR4 surface receptors (PubMed:14990729). From Human immunodeficiency virus type 1 group M subtype B (isolate BRU/LAI) (HIV-1).
    378..635     +  LTR            5' LTR (truncated): truncated 5' long terminal repeat (LTR) from HIV-1
    682..807     +  misc_feature   HIV-1 Ψ: packaging signal of human immunodeficiency virus type 1
    791..1154    +  CDS            HIV-1 gag (fragment): gag protein from human immunodeficiency virus 1; gag
   1300..1533    +  misc_feature   RRE: The Rev response element (RRE) of HIV-1 allows for Rev-dependent mRNA export from the nucleus to the cytoplasm.
   1910..2010    +  CDS            Rev (fragment): human immunodeficiency virus 1 (HIV-1) Rev protein; rev; enhances nuclear export of unspliced and incompletely spliced viral mRNAs
   2067..2337    +  protein_bind   tetracycline response element: contains seven copies of the tetracycline operator tetO tetracycline repressor TetR
   2348..2365    +  misc_feature   MCS (fragment): pUC18/19 multiple cloning site
   2370..2408    +  promoter       minimal CMV promoter: human cytomegalovirus (CMV) immediate early promoter
   2547..2578    +  misc_feature   MCS (fragment): pUC18/19 multiple cloning site
   2600..2717    +  misc_feature   cPPT/CTS: central polypurine tract and central termination sequence of HIV-1
   2784..3335    +  misc_feature   IRES: internal ribosome entry site (IRES) of the encephalomyocarditis virus (EMCV)
   3338..4054    +  CDS            EGFP: EGFP is a basic (constitutively fluorescent) green fluorescent protein published in 1996, derived from Aequorea victoria. It is reported to be a rapidly-maturing weak dimer with moderate acid sensitivity.
   4055..4072    +  misc_feature   MCS (fragment): multiple cloning site
   4111..4153    +  misc_feature   MCS (fragment): pBluescript multiple cloning site
   4163..4751    +  misc_feature   WPRE: woodchuck hepatitis virus posttranscriptional regulatory element
   4770..4874    +  CDS            nef (fragment): NEF_HV1LA - Experimental evidence at protein level: Swiss-Prot protein existence level 1. Extracellular Nef protein targets CD4(+) T-lymphocytes for apoptosis by interacting with CXCR4 surface receptors. From Human immunodeficiency virus type 1 group M subtype B (isolate Lai) (HIV-1).
   4895..4928    +  protein_bind   loxP: Cre-mediated recombination occurs in the 8-bp core sequence (GCATACAT). Cre recombinase
   4948..5128    +  LTR            5' LTR (truncated): truncated 5' long terminal repeat (LTR) from HIV-1
   5153..5171    -  promoter       SP6 promoter: promoter for bacteriophage SP6 RNA polymerase
   5399..5678    +  CDS            TcR (fragment): tetracycline efflux protein; tet; confers resistance to tetracycline
   5679..5727    -  misc_feature   bom (fragment): basis of mobility region from pBR322
   5829..5864    -  CDS            rop (fragment): Rop protein, which maintains plasmids at low copy number; rop
   5959..6063    +  promoter       AmpR promoter: bla
   6064..6924    +  CDS            AmpR: β-lactamase; bla; confers resistance to ampicillin, carbenicillin, and related antibiotics
   7095..7683    +  rep_origin     ori: high-copy-number ColE1/pMB1/pBR322/pUC origin of replication
   7866..7922    +  CDS            lacI (fragment): lac repressor; lacI; The lac repressor binds to the lac operator to inhibit transcription in E. coli. This inhibition can be relieved by adding lactose or isopropyl-β-D-thiogalactopyranoside (IPTG).
   7929..8258    +  promoter       SV40 promoter: SV40 enhancer and early promoter
   8458..8577    +  CDS            gpt (fragment): XGPT_ECOLI - Also known as gpp, gxu. Experimental evidence at protein level: Swiss-Prot protein existence level 1. Purine salvage pathway enzyme that catalyzes the transfer of the ribosyl-5-phosphate group from 5-phospho-alpha-D-ribose 1- diphosphate (PRPP) to the N9 position of the 6-oxopurines guanine and xanthine to form the corresponding ribonucleotides GMP (guanosine 5'- monophosphate) and XMP (xanthosine 5'-monophosphate), with the release of PPi. To a lesser extent, also acts on hypoxanthine (PubMed:9100006, PubMed:3886014). Does not ribophosphorylate adenine (PubMed:3886014). From Esch
   8577..8912    +  CDS            gpt (fragment): XGPT_ECOLI - Also known as gpp, gxu. Experimental evidence at protein level: Swiss-Prot protein existence level 1. Purine salvage pathway enzyme that catalyzes the transfer of the ribosyl-5-phosphate group from 5-phospho-alpha-D-ribose 1- diphosphate (PRPP) to the N9 position of the 6-oxopurines guanine and xanthine to form the corresponding ribonucleotides GMP (guanosine 5'- monophosphate) and XMP (xanthosine 5'-monophosphate), with the release of PPi. To a lesser extent, also acts on hypoxanthine (PubMed:9100006, PubMed:3886014). Does not ribophosphorylate adenine (PubMed:3886014). From Esch
   9007..9312    +  CDS            frsA (fragment): FRSA_ECOLI - Also known as yafA. Experimental evidence at protein level: Swiss-Prot protein existence level 1. Catalyzes the hydrolysis of esters (PubMed:15808744). Displays esterase activity toward pNP-butyrate (PubMed:15808744). May stimulate mixed-acid fermentation by acting as a fermentation/respiration switch that down-regulates respiration and up- regulates fermentation rates (PubMed:15169777). From Escherichia coli (strain K12).
   9316..9390    +  CDS            small t antigen (fragment): SV40 (simian virus 40) small t antigen
   9392..9457    +  intron         small t intron: SV40 (simian virus 40) small t antigen intron
   9587..9607    +  CDS            SV40 NLS: nuclear localization signal of SV40 (simian virus 40) large T antigen
   9926..10009   +  CDS            large T antigen (fragment): large T antigen from SV40 (simian virus 40)
  10032..10166   +  polyA_signal   SV40 poly(A) signal: SV40 polyadenylation signal
