>Addgene plasmid #64238 | pTet-IRES-EGFP | addgene full sequence | sequence record 418640 | Addgene NGS Result
TTGGAAGGGCTAATTCACTCCCAAAGAAGACAAGATATCCTTGATCTGTGGATCTACCACACACAAGGCT
ACTTCCCTGATTAGCAGAACTACACACCAGGGCCAGGGGTCAGATATCCACTGACCTTTGGATGGTGCTA
CAAGCTAGTACCAGTTGAGCCAGATAAGGTAGAAGAGGCCAATAAAGGAGAGAACACCAGCTTGTTACAC
CCTGTGAGCCTGCATGGGATGGATGACCCGGAGAGAGAAGTGTTAGAGTGGAGGTTTGACAGCCGCCTAG
CATTTCATCACGTGGCCCGAGAGCTGCATCCGGAGTACTTCAAGAACTGCTGATATCGAGCTTGCTACAA
GGGACTTTCCGCTGGGGACTTTCCAGGGAGGCGTGGCCTGGGCGGGACTGGGGAGTGGCGAGCCCTCAGA
TCCTGCATATAAGCAGCTGCTTTTTGCCTGTACTGGGTCTCTCTGGTTAGACCAGATCTGAGCCTGGGAG
CTCTCTGGCTAACTAGGGAACCCACTGCTTAAGCCTCAATAAAGCTTGCCTTGAGTGCTTCAAGTAGTGT
GTGCCCGTCTGTTGTGTGACTCTGGTAACTAGAGATCCCTCAGACCCTTTTAGTCAGTGTGGAAAATCTC
TAGCAGTGGCGCCCGAACAGGGACTTGAAAGCGAAAGGGAAACCAGAGGAGCTCTCTCGACGCAGGACTC
GGCTTGCTGAAGCGCGCACGGCAAGAGGCGAGGGGCGGCGACTGGTGAGTACGCCAAAAATTTTGACTAG
CGGAGGCTAGAAGGAGAGAGATGGGTGCGAGAGCGTCAGTATTAAGCGGGGGAGAATTAGATCGCGATGG
GAAAAAATTCGGTTAAGGCCAGGGGGAAAGAAAAAATATAAATTAAAACATATAGTATGGGCAAGCAGGG
AGCTAGAACGATTCGCAGTTAATCCTGGCCTGTTAGAAACATCAGAAGGCTGTAGACAAATACTGGGACA
GCTACAACCATCCCTTCAGACAGGATCAGAAGAACTTAGATCATTATATAATACAGTAGCAACCCTCTAT
TGTGTGCATCAAAGGATAGAGATAAAAGACACCAAGGAAGCTTTAGACAAGATAGAGGAAGAGCAAAACA
AAAGTAAGACCACCGCACAGCAAGCGGCCGCTGATCTTCAGACCTGGAGGAGGAGATATGAGGGACAATT
GGAGAAGTGAATTATATAAATATAAAGTAGTAAAAATTGAACCATTAGGAGTAGCACCCACCAAGGCAAA
GAGAAGAGTGGTGCAGAGAGAAAAAAGAGCAGTGGGAATAGGAGCTTTGTTCCTTGGGTTCTTGGGAGCA
GCAGGAAGCACTATGGGCGCAGCGTCAATGACGCTGACGGTACAGGCCAGACAATTATTGTCTGGTATAG
TGCAGCAGCAGAACAATTTGCTGAGGGCTATTGAGGCGCAACAGCATCTGTTGCAACTCACAGTCTGGGG
CATCAAGCAGCTCCAGGCAAGAATCCTGGCTGTGGAAAGATACCTAAAGGATCAACAGCTCCTGGGGATT
TGGGGTTGCTCTGGAAAACTCATTTGCACCACTGCTGTGCCTTGGAATGCTAGTTGGAGTAATAAATCTC
TGGAACAGATTTGGAATCACACGACCTGGATGGAGTGGGACAGAGAAATTAACAATTACACAAGCTTAAT
ACACTCCTTAATTGAAGAATCGCAAAACCAGCAAGAAAAGAATGAACAAGAATTATTGGAATTAGATAAA
TGGGCAAGTTTGTGGAATTGGTTTAACATAACAAATTGGCTGTGGTATATAAAATTATTCATAATGATAG
TAGGAGGCTTGGTAGGTTTAAGAATAGTTTTTGCTGTACTTTCTATAGTGAATAGAGTTAGGCAGGGATA
TTCACCATTATCGTTTCAGACCCACCTCCCAACCCCGAGGGGACCCGACAGGCCCGAAGGAATAGAAGAA
GAAGGTGGAGAGAGAGACAGAGACAGATCCATTCGATTAGTGAACGGATCTCGACGGTATCGATCACGAG
ACTAGCCTCGACCATCGCTAGAGTCGAGTTTACCACTCCCTATCAGTGATAGAGAAAAGTGAAAGTCGAG
TTTACCACTCCCTATCAGTGATAGAGAAAAGTGAAAGTCGAGTTTACCACTCCCTATCAGTGATAGAGAA
AAGTGAAAGTCGAGTTTACCACTCCCTATCAGTGATAGAGAAAAGTGAAAGTCGAGTTTACCACTCCCTA
TCAGTGATAGAGAAAAGTGAAAGTCGAGTTTACCACTCCCTATCAGTGATAGAGAAAAGTGAAAGTCGAG
TTTACCACTCCCTATCAGTGATAGAGAAAAGTGAAAGTCGAGCTCGGTACCCGGGTCGAGGTAGGCGTGT
ACGGTGGGAGGCCTATATAAGCAGAGCTCGTTTAGTGAACCGTCAGATCGCCTGGAGACGCCATCCACGC
TGTTTTGACCTCCATAGAAGACACCGGGACCGATCCAGCCTCCGCGGCCCCGAATTGTGAGATCTCAACC
GGTTTAGGCGGCCGCTTCTGCTAGCTAATTCGAGCTCGGTACCCGGGGATCCTCTAGAATCTCGACGGTA
TCGGTTAACTTTTAAAAGAAAAGGGGGGATTGGGGGGTACAGTGCAGGGGAAAGAATAGTAGACATAATA
GCAACAGACATACAAACTAAAGAATTACAAAAACAAATTACAAAAATTCAAAATTTTATCGATCACGAGA
CTAGCCTCGAGGTTTAAACTACGGGCTGCAGGAATTCCGCCCCCCCCCCCCTAACGTTACTGGCCGAAGC
CGCTTGGAATAAGGCCGGTGTGCGTTTGTCTATATGTTATTTTCCACCATATTGCCGTCTTTTGGCAATG
TGAGGGCCCGGAAACCTGGCCCTGTCTTCTTGACGAGCATTCCTAGGGGTCTTTCCCCTCTCGCCAAAGG
AATGCAAGGTCTGTTGAATGTCGTGAAGGAAGCAGTTCCTCTGGAAGCTTCTTGAAGACAAACAACGTCT
GTAGCGACCCTTTGCAGGCAGCGGAACCCCCCACCTGGCGACAGGTGCCTCTGCGGCCAAAAGCCACGTG
TATAAGATACACCTGCAAAGGCGGCACAACCCCAGTGCCACGTTGTGAGTTGGATAGTTGTGGAAAGAGT
CAAATGGCTCTCCTCAAGCGTATTCAACAAGGGGCTGAAGGATGCCCAGAAGGTACCCCATTGTATGGGA
TCTGATCTGGGGCCTCGGTGCACATGCTTTACATGTGTTTAGTCGAGGTTAAAAAACGTCTAGGCCCCCC
GAACCACGGGGACGTGGTTTTCCTTTGAAAAACACGATGATAATACCATGGTGAGCAAGGGCGAGGAGCT
GTTCACCGGGGTGGTGCCCATCCTGGTCGAGCTGGACGGCGACGTAAACGGCCACAAGTTCAGCGTGTCC
GGCGAGGGCGAGGGCGATGCCACCTACGGCAAGCTGACCCTGAAGTTCATCTGCACCACCGGCAAGCTGC
CCGTGCCCTGGCCCACCCTCGTGACCACCCTGACCTACGGCGTGCAGTGCTTCAGCCGCTACCCCGACCA
CATGAAGCAGCACGACTTCTTCAAGTCCGCCATGCCCGAAGGCTACGTCCAGGAGCGCACCATCTTCTTC
AAGGACGACGGCAACTACAAGACCCGCGCCGAGGTGAAGTTCGAGGGCGACACCCTGGTGAACCGCATCG
AGCTGAAGGGCATCGACTTCAAGGAGGACGGCAACATCCTGGGGCACAAGCTGGAGTACAACTACAACAG
CCACAACGTCTATATCATGGCCGACAAGCAGAAGAACGGCATCAAGGTGAACTTCAAGATCCGCCACAAC
ATCGAGGACGGCAGCGTGCAGCTCGCCGACCACTACCAGCAGAACACCCCCATCGGCGACGGCCCCGTGC
TGCTGCCCGACAACCACTACCTGAGCACCCAGTCCGCCCTGAGCAAAGACCCCAACGAGAAGCGCGATCA
CATGGTCCTGCTGGAGTTCGTGACCGCCGCCGGGATCACTCTCGGCATGGACGAGCTGTACAAGTCCGGA
CTCAGATCTCGACTAGCTAGTAGCTAGCTAGCTAGTCGAGCTCAAGCTTCGAATTCGATATCAAGCTTAT
CGCGATACCGTCGACCTCGAGGGAATTCCGATAATCAACCTCTGGATTACAAAATTTGTGAAAGATTGAC
TGGTATTCTTAACTATGTTGCTCCTTTTACGCTATGTGGATACGCTGCTTTAATGCCTTTGTATCATGCT
ATTGCTTCCCGTATGGCTTTCATTTTCTCCTCCTTGTATAAATCCTGGTTGCTGTCTCTTTATGAGGAGT
TGTGGCCCGTTGTCAGGCAACGTGGCGTGGTGTGCACTGTGTTTGCTGACGCAACCCCCACTGGTTGGGG
CATTGCCACCACCTGTCAGCTCCTTTCCGGGACTTTCGCTTTCCCCCTCCCTATTGCCACGGCGGAACTC
ATCGCCGCCTGCCTTGCCCGCTGCTGGACAGGGGCTCGGCTGTTGGGCACTGACAATTCCGTGGTGTTGT
CGGGGAAGCTGACGTCCTTTCCATGGCTGCTCGCCTGTGTTGCCACCTGGATTCTGCGCGGGACGTCCTT
CTGCTACGTCCCTTCGGCCCTCAATCCAGCGGACCTTCCTTCCCGCGGCCTGCTGCCGGCTCTGCGGCCT
CTTCCGCGTCTTCGCCTTCGCCCTCAGACGAGTCGGATCTCCCTTTGGGCCGCCTCCCCGCATCGGGAAT
TCGAGCTCGGTACCTTTAAGACCAATGACTTACAAGGCAGCTGTAGATCTTAGCCACTTTTTAAAAGAAA
AGGGGGGACTGGAAGGGCTAATTCACTCCCAACGAAGACAAGATGGGATCAATTCACCATGGGAATAACT
TCGTATAGCATACATTATACGAAGTTATGCTGCTTTTTGCTTGTACTGGGTCTCTCTGGTTAGACCAGAT
CTGAGCCTGGGAGCTCTCTGGCTAACTAGGGAACCCACTGCTTAAGCCTCAATAAAGCTTGCCTTGAGTG
CTTCAAGTAGTGTGTGCCCGTCTGTTGTGTGACTCTGGTAACTAGAGATCCCTCAGACCCTTTTAGTCAG
TGTGGAAAATCTCTAGCAGCATCTAGAATTAATTCCGTGTATTCTATAGTGTCACCTAAATCGTATGTGT
ATGATACATAAGGTTATGTATTAATTGTAGCCGCGTTCTAACGACAATATGTACAAGCCTAATTGTGTAG
CATCTGGCTTACTGAAGCAGACCCTATCATCTCTCTCGTAAACTGCCGTCAGAGTCGGTTTGGTTGGACG
AACCTTCTGAGTTTCTGGTAACGCCGTCCCGCACCCGGAAATGGTCAGCGAACCAATCAGCAGGGTCATC
GCTAGCCAGATCCTCTACGCCGGACGCATCGTGGCCGGCATCACCGGCGCCACAGGTGCGGTTGCTGGCG
CCTATATCGCCGACATCACCGATGGGGAAGATCGGGCTCGCCACTTCGGGCTCATGAGCGCTTGTTTCGG
CGTGGGTATGGTGGCAGGCCCCGTGGCCGGGGGACTGTTGGGCGCCATCTCCTTGCATGCACCATTCCTT
GCGGCGGCGGTGCTCAACGGCCTCAACCTACTACTGGGCTGCTTCCTAATGCAGGAGTCGCATAAGGGAG
AGCGTCGAATGGTGCACTCTCAGTACAATCTGCTCTGATGCCGCATAGTTAAGCCAGCCCCGACACCCGC
CAACACCCGCTGACGCGCCCTGACGGGCTTGTCTGCTCCCGGCATCCGCTTACAGACAAGCTGTGACCGT
CTCCGGGAGCTGCATGTGTCAGAGGTTTTCACCGTCATCACCGAAACGCGCGAGACGAAAGGGCCTCGTG
ATACGCCTATTTTTATAGGTTAATGTCATGATAATAATGGTTTCTTAGACGTCAGGTGGCACTTTTCGGG
GAAATGTGCGCGGAACCCCTATTTGTTTATTTTTCTAAATACATTCAAATATGTATCCGCTCATGAGACA
ATAACCCTGATAAATGCTTCAATAATATTGAAAAAGGAAGAGTATGAGTATTCAACATTTCCGTGTCGCC
CTTATTCCCTTTTTTGCGGCATTTTGCCTTCCTGTTTTTGCTCACCCAGAAACGCTGGTGAAAGTAAAAG
ATGCTGAAGATCAGTTGGGTGCACGAGTGGGTTACATCGAACTGGATCTCAACAGCGGTAAGATCCTTGA
GAGTTTTCGCCCCGAAGAACGTTTTCCAATGATGAGCACTTTTAAAGTTCTGCTATGTGGCGCGGTATTA
TCCCGTATTGACGCCGGGCAAGAGCAACTCGGTCGCCGCATACACTATTCTCAGAATGACTTGGTTGAGT
ACTCACCAGTCACAGAAAAGCATCTTACGGATGGCATGACAGTAAGAGAATTATGCAGTGCTGCCATAAC
CATGAGTGATAACACTGCGGCCAACTTACTTCTGACAACGATCGGAGGACCGAAGGAGCTAACCGCTTTT
TTGCACAACATGGGGGATCATGTAACTCGCCTTGATCGTTGGGAACCGGAGCTGAATGAAGCCATACCAA
ACGACGAGCGTGACACCACGATGCCTGTAGCAATGGCAACAACGTTGCGCAAACTATTAACTGGCGAACT
ACTTACTCTAGCTTCCCGGCAACAATTAATAGACTGGATGGAGGCGGATAAAGTTGCAGGACCACTTCTG
CGCTCGGCCCTTCCGGCTGGCTGGTTTATTGCTGATAAATCTGGAGCCGGTGAGCGTGGGTCTCGCGGTA
TCATTGCAGCACTGGGGCCAGATGGTAAGCCCTCCCGTATCGTAGTTATCTACACGACGGGGAGTCAGGC
AACTATGGATGAACGAAATAGACAGATCGCTGAGATAGGTGCCTCACTGATTAAGCATTGGTAACTGTCA
GACCAAGTTTACTCATATATACTTTAGATTGATTTAAAACTTCATTTTTAATTTAAAAGGATCTAGGTGA
AGATCCTTTTTGATAATCTCATGACCAAAATCCCTTAACGTGAGTTTTCGTTCCACTGAGCGTCAGACCC
CGTAGAAAAGATCAAAGGATCTTCTTGAGATCCTTTTTTTCTGCGCGTAATCTGCTGCTTGCAAACAAAA
AAACCACCGCTACCAGCGGTGGTTTGTTTGCCGGATCAAGAGCTACCAACTCTTTTTCCGAAGGTAACTG
GCTTCAGCAGAGCGCAGATACCAAATACTGTTCTTCTAGTGTAGCCGTAGTTAGGCCACCACTTCAAGAA
CTCTGTAGCACCGCCTACATACCTCGCTCTGCTAATCCTGTTACCAGTGGCTGCTGCCAGTGGCGATAAG
TCGTGTCTTACCGGGTTGGACTCAAGACGATAGTTACCGGATAAGGCGCAGCGGTCGGGCTGAACGGGGG
GTTCGTGCACACAGCCCAGCTTGGAGCGAACGACCTACACCGAACTGAGATACCTACAGCGTGAGCTATG
AGAAAGCGCCACGCTTCCCGAAGGGAGAAAGGCGGACAGGTATCCGGTAAGCGGCAGGGTCGGAACAGGA
GAGCGCACGAGGGAGCTTCCAGGGGGAAACGCCTGGTATCTTTATAGTCCTGTCGGGTTTCGCCACCTCT
GACTTGAGCGTCGATTTTTGTGATGCTCGTCAGGGGGGCGGAGCCTATGGAAAAACGCCAGCAACGCGGC
CTTTTTACGGTTCCTGGCCTTTTGCTGGCCTTTTGCTCACATGTTCTTTCCTGCGTTATCCCCTGATTCT
GTGGATAACCGTATTACCGCCTTTGAGTGAGCTGATACCGCTCGCCGCAGCCGAACGACCGAGCGCAGCG
AGTCAGTGAGCGAGGAAGCGGAAGAGCGCCCAATACGCAAACCGCCTCTCCCCGCGCGTTGGCCGATTCA
TTAATGCAGCTGTGGAATGTGTGTCAGTTAGGGTGTGGAAAGTCCCCAGGCTCCCCAGCAGGCAGAAGTA
TGCAAAGCATGCATCTCAATTAGTCAGCAACCAGGTGTGGAAAGTCCCCAGGCTCCCCAGCAGGCAGAAG
TATGCAAAGCATGCATCTCAATTAGTCAGCAACCATAGTCCCGCCCCTAACTCCGCCCATCCCGCCCCTA
ACTCCGCCCAGTTCCGCCCATTCTCCGCCCCATGGCTGACTAATTTTTTTTATTTATGCAGAGGCCGAGG
CCGCCTCGGCCTCTGAGCTATTCCAGAAGTAGTGAGGAGGCTTTTTTGGAGGCCTAGGCTTTTGCAAAAA
GCTTGGACACAAGACAGGCTTGCGAGATATGTTTGAGAATACCACTTTATCCCGCGTCAGGGAGAGGCAG
TGCGTAAAAAGACGCGGACTCATGTGAAATACTGGTTTTTAGTGCGCCAGATCTCTATAATCTCGCGCAA
CCTATTTTCCCCTCGAACACTTTTTAAGCCGTAGATAAACAGGCTGGGACACTTCACATGAGCGAAAAAT
ACATCGTCACCTGGGACATGTTGCAGATCCATGCACGTAAACTCGCAAGCCGACTGATGCCTTCTGAACA
ATGGAAAGGCATTATTGCCGTAAGCCGTGGCGGTCTGTACCGGGTGCGTTACTGGCGCGTGAACTGGGTA
TTCGTCATGTCGATACCGTTTGTATTTCCAGCTACGATCACGACAACCAGCGCGAGCTTAAAGTGCTGAA
ACGCGCAGAAGGCGATGGCGAAGGCTTCATCGTTATTGATGACCTGGTGGATACCGGTGGTACTGCGGTT
GCGATTCGTGAAATGTATCCAAAAGCGCACTTTGTCACCATCTTCGCAAAACCGGCTGGTCGTCCGCTGG
TTGATGACTATGTTGTTGATATCCCGCAAGATACCTGGATTGAACAGCCGTGGGATATGGGCGTCGTATT
CGTCCCGCCAATCTCCGGTCGCTAATCTTTTCAACGCCTGGCACTGCCGGGCGTTGTTCTTTTTAACTTC
AGGCGGGTTACAATAGTTTCCAGTAAGTATTCTGGAGGCTGCATCCATGACACAGGCAAACCTGAGCGAA
ACCCTGTTCAAACCCCGCTTTAAACATCCTGAAACCTCGACGCTAGTCCGCCGCTTTAATCACGGCGCAC
AACCGCCTGTGCAGTCGGCCCTTGATGGTAAAACCATCCCTCACTGGTATCGCATGATTAACCGTCTGAT
GTGGATCTGGCGCGGCATTGACCCACGCGAAATCCTCGACGTCCAGGCACGTATTGTGATGAGCGATGCC
GAACGTACCGACGATGATTTATACGATACGGTGATTGGCTACCGTGGCGGCAACTGGATTTATGAGTGGG
CCCCGGATCTTTGTGAAGGAACCTTACTTCTGTGGTGTGACATAATTGGACAAACTACCTACAGAGATTT
AAAGCTCTAAGGTAAATATAAAATTTTTAAGTGTATAATGTGTTAAACTACTGATTCTAATTGTTTGTGT
ATTTTAGATTCCAACCTATGGAACTGATGAATGGGAGCAGTGGTGGAATGCCTTTAATGAGGAAAACCTG
TTTTGCTCAGAAGAAATGCCATCTAGTGATGATGAGGCTACTGCTGACTCTCAACATTCTACTCCTCCAA
AAAAGAAGAGAAAGGTAGAAGACCCCAAGGACTTTCCTTCAGAATTGCTAAGTTTTTTGAGTCATGCTGT
GTTTAGTAATAGAACTCTTGCTTGCTTTGCTATTTACACCACAAAGGAAAAAGCTGCACTGCTATACAAG
AAAATTATGGAAAAATATTCTGTAACCTTTATAAGTAGGCATAACAGTTATAATCATAACATACTGTTTT
TTCTTACTCCACACAGGCATAGAGTGTCTGCTATTAATAACTATGCTCAAAAATTGTGTACCTTTAGCTT
TTTAATTTGTAAAGGGGTTAATAAGGAATATTTGATGTATAGTGCCTTGACTAGAGATCATAATCAGCCA
TACCACATTTGTAGAGGTTTTACTTGCTTTAAAAAACCTCCCACACCTCCCCCTGAACCTGAAACATAAA
ATGAATGCAATTGTTGTTGTTAACTTGTTTATTGCAGCTTATAATGGTTACAAATAAAGCAATAGCATCA
CAAATTTCACAAATAAAGCATTTTTTTCACTGCATTCTAGTTGTGGTTTGTCCAAACTCATCAATGTATC
TTATCATGTCTGGATCAACTGGATAACTCAAGCTAACCAAAATCATCCCAAACTTCCCACCCCATACCCT
ATTACCACTGCCAATTACCTGTGGTTTCATTTACTCTAAACCTGTGATTCCTCTGAATTATTTTCATTTT
AAAGAAATTGTATTTGTTAAATATGTACTACAAACTTAGTAG
Features (pLannotate 1.2.2; 36 found; start..end, strand, type, name):
      1..330     +  CDS            nef (fragment): NEF_HV1BR - Experimental evidence at protein level: Swiss-Prot protein existence level 1. Extracellular Nef protein targets CD4(+) T-lymphocytes for apoptosis by interacting with CXCR4 surface receptors (PubMed:14990729). From Human immunodeficiency virus type 1 group M subtype B (isolate BRU/LAI) (HIV-1).
    378..635     +  LTR            5' LTR (truncated): truncated 5' long terminal repeat (LTR) from HIV-1
    682..807     +  misc_feature   HIV-1 Ψ: packaging signal of human immunodeficiency virus type 1
    791..1154    +  CDS            HIV-1 gag (fragment): gag protein from human immunodeficiency virus 1; gag
   1300..1533    +  misc_feature   RRE: The Rev response element (RRE) of HIV-1 allows for Rev-dependent mRNA export from the nucleus to the cytoplasm.
   1910..2010    +  CDS            Rev (fragment): human immunodeficiency virus 1 (HIV-1) Rev protein; rev; enhances nuclear export of unspliced and incompletely spliced viral mRNAs
   2067..2337    +  protein_bind   tetracycline response element: contains seven copies of the tetracycline operator tetO tetracycline repressor TetR
   2348..2365    +  misc_feature   MCS (fragment): pUC18/19 multiple cloning site
   2370..2408    +  promoter       minimal CMV promoter: human cytomegalovirus (CMV) immediate early promoter
   2547..2578    +  misc_feature   MCS (fragment): pUC18/19 multiple cloning site
   2600..2717    +  misc_feature   cPPT/CTS: central polypurine tract and central termination sequence of HIV-1
   2784..3335    +  misc_feature   IRES: internal ribosome entry site (IRES) of the encephalomyocarditis virus (EMCV)
   3338..4054    +  CDS            EGFP: EGFP is a basic (constitutively fluorescent) green fluorescent protein published in 1996, derived from Aequorea victoria. It is reported to be a rapidly-maturing weak dimer with moderate acid sensitivity.
   4055..4072    +  misc_feature   MCS (fragment): multiple cloning site
   4111..4153    +  misc_feature   MCS (fragment): pBluescript multiple cloning site
   4163..4751    +  misc_feature   WPRE: woodchuck hepatitis virus posttranscriptional regulatory element
   4770..4874    +  CDS            nef (fragment): NEF_HV1LA - Experimental evidence at protein level: Swiss-Prot protein existence level 1. Extracellular Nef protein targets CD4(+) T-lymphocytes for apoptosis by interacting with CXCR4 surface receptors. From Human immunodeficiency virus type 1 group M subtype B (isolate Lai) (HIV-1).
   4895..4928    +  protein_bind   loxP: Cre-mediated recombination occurs in the 8-bp core sequence (GCATACAT). Cre recombinase
   4948..5128    +  LTR            5' LTR (truncated): truncated 5' long terminal repeat (LTR) from HIV-1
   5153..5171    -  promoter       SP6 promoter: promoter for bacteriophage SP6 RNA polymerase
   5399..5678    +  CDS            TcR (fragment): tetracycline efflux protein; tet; confers resistance to tetracycline
   5679..5727    -  misc_feature   bom (fragment): basis of mobility region from pBR322
   5829..5864    -  CDS            rop (fragment): Rop protein, which maintains plasmids at low copy number; rop
   5959..6063    +  promoter       AmpR promoter: bla
   6064..6924    +  CDS            AmpR: β-lactamase; bla; confers resistance to ampicillin, carbenicillin, and related antibiotics
   7095..7683    +  rep_origin     ori: high-copy-number ColE1/pMB1/pBR322/pUC origin of replication
   7866..7922    +  CDS            lacI (fragment): lac repressor; lacI; The lac repressor binds to the lac operator to inhibit transcription in E. coli. This inhibition can be relieved by adding lactose or isopropyl-β-D-thiogalactopyranoside (IPTG).
   7929..8258    +  promoter       SV40 promoter: SV40 enhancer and early promoter
   8458..8577    +  CDS            gpt (fragment): XGPT_ECOLI - Also known as gpp, gxu. Experimental evidence at protein level: Swiss-Prot protein existence level 1. Purine salvage pathway enzyme that catalyzes the transfer of the ribosyl-5-phosphate group from 5-phospho-alpha-D-ribose 1- diphosphate (PRPP) to the N9 position of the 6-oxopurines guanine and xanthine to form the corresponding ribonucleotides GMP (guanosine 5'- monophosphate) and XMP (xanthosine 5'-monophosphate), with the release of PPi. To a lesser extent, also acts on hypoxanthine (PubMed:9100006, PubMed:3886014). Does not ribophosphorylate adenine (PubMed:3886014). From Esch
   8577..8912    +  CDS            gpt (fragment): XGPT_ECOLI - Also known as gpp, gxu. Experimental evidence at protein level: Swiss-Prot protein existence level 1. Purine salvage pathway enzyme that catalyzes the transfer of the ribosyl-5-phosphate group from 5-phospho-alpha-D-ribose 1- diphosphate (PRPP) to the N9 position of the 6-oxopurines guanine and xanthine to form the corresponding ribonucleotides GMP (guanosine 5'- monophosphate) and XMP (xanthosine 5'-monophosphate), with the release of PPi. To a lesser extent, also acts on hypoxanthine (PubMed:9100006, PubMed:3886014). Does not ribophosphorylate adenine (PubMed:3886014). From Esch
   9007..9312    +  CDS            frsA (fragment): FRSA_ECOLI - Also known as yafA. Experimental evidence at protein level: Swiss-Prot protein existence level 1. Catalyzes the hydrolysis of esters (PubMed:15808744). Displays esterase activity toward pNP-butyrate (PubMed:15808744). May stimulate mixed-acid fermentation by acting as a fermentation/respiration switch that down-regulates respiration and up- regulates fermentation rates (PubMed:15169777). From Escherichia coli (strain K12).
   9316..9390    +  CDS            small t antigen (fragment): SV40 (simian virus 40) small t antigen
   9392..9457    +  intron         small t intron: SV40 (simian virus 40) small t antigen intron
   9587..9607    +  CDS            SV40 NLS: nuclear localization signal of SV40 (simian virus 40) large T antigen
   9926..10009   +  CDS            large T antigen (fragment): large T antigen from SV40 (simian virus 40)
  10032..10166   +  polyA_signal   SV40 poly(A) signal: SV40 polyadenylation signal
