[The description below was written by a language model from this plasmid's Addgene catalogue record and pLannotate feature annotations shown in this document.]
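Description:
pTet-IRES-EGFP is an empty lentiviral expression backbone derived from pWPI, in which the original EF1α promoter has been replaced by a tetracycline-responsive promoter taken from pETE-Bsd. It is propagated in E. coli as a high-copy plasmid through a ColE1/pUC-type origin with ampicillin selection (β-lactamase), and a recombination-deficient strain is recorded for growth, as is usual for LTR-containing vectors. The catalogue lists the parental backbone as about 11.1 kb, whereas the sequenced record annotated here is about 10.3 kb.

The annotated viral portion contains HIV-1 LTR sequences, the Ψ packaging signal with a gag fragment, the RRE for Rev-dependent export of the genomic RNA, a cPPT/CTS element, and a WPRE to boost transcript expression. A single loxP site sits just upstream of the 3′ LTR sequence, which accounts for the Cre/Lox classification; copying of this region during reverse transcription would be expected to flank the integrated provirus with loxP sites. The expression cassette consists of a tetracycline response element with seven tetO copies fused to a minimal CMV promoter, followed by cloning sites (BamHI, PmeI and PstI, with PmeI and PstI recommended for directional ligation), an EMCV IRES and EGFP. A gene inserted there is transcribed as a bicistronic message, so EGFP fluorescence reports expression of the transgene. Outside the viral unit lie remnants of an SV40 promoter–gpt cassette and other backbone fragments.

The vector carries no transactivator, so it must be paired with a separate tTA plasmid (Tet-Off) or rtTA plasmid (Tet-On) for doxycycline-regulated expression. It was developed for inducible transgene expression in cancer biology studies in vitro and in vivo.
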