Addgene plasmid #64238: pTet-IRES-EGFP
Purpose: (Empty Backbone) Lentiviral, doxycycline-inducible system to express transgene of interest and EGFP.
Depositing lab: Maria Lung. Depositing organization: University of Hong Kong. Publication: Novel lentiviral-inducible transgene expression systems and versatile single-plasmid reporters for in vitro and in vivo cancer biology studies. Shuen WH, Kan R, Yu Z, Lung HL, Lung ML. Cancer Gene Ther. 2015 Feb 27. doi: 10.1038/cgt.2015.9. PubMed 25721206.
Backbone
  Vector backbone: pWPI
  Backbone manufacturer: Didier Trono
  Backbone size (bp): 11101
  Modifications to backbone: EF1a promoter from pWPI is removed and replaced with a TetO promoter sequence from pETE-Bsd.
  Vector type: Mammalian Expression, Lentiviral, Cre/Lox
  Promoter: pTet
Growth in bacteria
  Bacterial resistance: Ampicillin, 100 μg/mL
  Growth temperature: 37°C
  Growth strain: Stbl3
  Copy number: High Copy
Gene/Insert
  Cloning method: Restriction Enzyme
  Sequencing primers: 5′ pCEP-F 5’-AGAGCTCGTTTAGTGAACCG-3’; 3′ pIRES2-EGFP.P3’ 5’-AACGCACACCGGCCTTATTC-3’
Resource information
  A portion of this plasmid was derived from a plasmid made by: TetO promoter is from pETE-Bsd vector and the vector backbone is from pWPI vector. The pETE-BSD was obtained from Prof Eugene Zabarovsky around 1996. The pWPI vector was obtained from Prof Didier Trono in 2009.
Terms and licenses: Academic/Nonprofit Terms; Industry Terms: Not Available to Industry
Depositor comments: The transgene of interest can be inserted into BamHI, PmeI, and PstI sites. However, only the PmeI and PstI sites are recommended to be used for different restriction end ligation. This plasmid must be used together with an independent tTA-expressing plasmid for Tet-Off system or rtTA-expressing plasmid for Tet-On system. The TetO promoter sequence was excised from pETE-Bsd plasmid vector, which was originated from pUHD-10-3. The pETE-Bsd and pUHD-10-13 were engineered by Protopopov et al. and Damke et al, respectively. Protopopov AI, Li J, Winberg G, Gizatullin RZ, Kashuba VI, Klein G, et al. Human cell lines engineered for tetracycline-regulated expression of tumor suppressor candidate genes from a frequently affected chromosomal region, 3p21. J Gene Med. 2002/07/19 ed. 2002;4(4):397–406. Damke, H., Gossen, M., Freundlieb, S., Bujard, H., and Schmid, S.L. (1995). Tightly regulated and inducible expression of dominant interfering dynamin mutant in stably transformed HeLa cells. Methods Enzymol. 257, 209–220.
How to cite: pTet-IRES-EGFP was a gift from Maria Lung (Addgene plasmid # 64238 ; http://n2t.net/addgene:64238 ; RRID:Addgene_64238)
