>Addgene plasmid #64238 | pTet-IRES-EGFP | addgene partial sequence | sequence record 109411 | Rix-5 5'-aggtggagagagagacagag-3'
ATCTCGACGGTATCGATCACGAGACTAGCCTCGACCATCGCTAGAGTCGAGTTTACCACTCCCTATCAGT
GATAGAGAAAAGTGAAAGTCGAGTTTACCACTCCCTATCAGTGATAGAGAAAAGTGAAAGTCGAGTTTAC
CACTCCCTATCAGTGATAGAGAAAAGTGAAAGTCGAGTTTACCACTCCCTATCAGTGATAGAGAAAAGTG
AAAGTCGAGTTTACCACTCCCTATCAGTGATAGAGAAAAGTGAAAGTCGAGTTTACCACTCCCTATCAGT
GATAGAGAAAAGTGAAAGTCGAGTTTACCACTCCCTATCAGTGATAGAGAAAAGTGAAAGTCGAGCTCGG
TACCCGGGTCGAGGTAGGCGTGTACGGTGGGAGGCCTATATAAGCAGAGCTCGTTTAGTGAACCGTCAGA
TCGCCTGGAGACGCCATCCACGCTGTTTTGACCTCCATAGAAGACACCGGGACCGATCCAGCCTCCGCGG
CCCCGAATTGTGAGATCTCAACCGGTTTAGGCGGCCGCTTCTGCTAGCTAATTCGAGCTCGGTACCCGGG
GATCCTCTAGAATCTCGACGGTATCGGTTAACTTTTAAAAGAAAAGGGGGGATTGGGGGGTACAGTGCAG
GGGAAAGAATAGTAGACATAATAGCAACAGACATACAAACTAAAGAATTACAAAAACAAATTACAAAAAT
TCAAAATTTTATCGATCACGAGACTAGCCTCGAGGTTTAAACTACGGGCTGCAGGAATTCCG
