>Addgene plasmid #64238 | pTet-IRES-EGFP | addgene partial sequence | sequence record 109413 | WPRE-R 5'-CATAGCGTAAAAGGAGCAACA-3'
GTAATCCAGAGGTTGATTATCGGAATTCCCTCGAGGTCGACGGTATCGCGATAAGCTTGATATCGAATTC
GAAGCTTGAGCTCGACTAGCTAGCTAGCTACTAGCTAGTCGAGATCTGAGTCCGGACTTGTACAGCTCGT
CCATGCCGAGAGTGATCCCGGCGGCGGTCACGAACTCCAGCAGGACCATGTGATCGCGCTTCTCGTTGGG
GTCTTTGCTCAGGGCGGACTGGGTGCTCAGGTAGTGGTTGTCGGGCAGCAGCACGGGGCCGTCGCCGATG
GGGGTGTTCTGCTGGTAGTGGTCGGCGAGCTGCACGCTGCCGTCCTCGATGTTGTGGCGGATCTTGAAGT
TCACCTTGATGCCGTTCTTCTGCTTGTCGGCCATGATATAGACGTTGTGGCTGTTGTAGTTGTACTCCAG
CTTGTGCCCCAGGATGTTGCCGTCCTCCTTGAAGTCGATGCCCTTCAGCTCGATGCGGTTCACCAGGGTG
TCGCCCTCGAACTTCACCTCGGCGCGGGTCTTGTAGTTGCCGTCGTCCTTGAAGAAGATGGTGCGCTCCT
GGACGTAGCCTTCGGGCATGGCGGACTTGAAGAAGTCGTGCTGCTTCATGTGGTCGGGGTAGCGGCTGAA
GCACTGCACGCCGTAGGTCAGGGTGGTCACGAGGGTGGGCCAGGGCACGGGCAGCTTGCCGGTGGTGCAG
ATGAACTTCAGGGTCAGCTTGCCGTA
